>Addgene plasmid #161038 | pDONR221-SLC10A7_STOP | addgene full sequence | sequence record 435705 | Addgene NGS Result
CTTTCCTGCGTTATCCCCTGATTCTGTGGATAACCGTATTACCGCCTTTGAGTGAGCTGATACCGCTCGC
CGCAGCCGAACGACCGAGCGCAGCGAGTCAGTGAGCGAGGAAGCGGAAGAGCGCCCAATACGCAAACCGC
CTCTCCCCGCGCGTTGGCCGATTCATTAATGCAGCTGGCACGACAGGTTTCCCGACTGGAAAGCGGGCAG
TGAGCGCAACGCAATTAATACGCGTACCGCTAGCCAGGAAGAGTTTGTAGAAACGCAAAAAGGCCATCCG
TCAGGATGGCCTTCTGCTTAGTTTGATGCCTGGCAGTTTATGGCGGGCGTCCTGCCCGCCACCCTCCGGG
CCGTTGCTTCACAACGTTCAAATCCGCTCCCGGCGGATTTGTCCTACTCAGGAGAGCGTTCACCGACAAA
CAACAGATAAAACGAAAGGCCCAGTCTTCCGACTGAGCCTTTCGTTTTATTTGATGCCTGGCAGTTCCCT
ACTCTCGCGTTAACGCTAGCATGGATGTTTTCCCAGTCACGACGTTGTAAAACGACGGCCAGTCTTAAGC
TCGGGCCCCAAATAATGATTTTATTTTGACTGATAGTGACCTGTTCGTTGCAACACATTGATGAGCAATG
CTTTTTTATAATGCCAACTTTGTACAAAAAAGCAGGCTCCACCATGCGGCTGCTGGAGAGGATGCGCAAG
GACTGGTTTATGGTGGGAATCGTGCTGGCAATCGCAGGAGCAAAGCTGGAGCCTAGCATCGGAGTGAACG
GAGGACCACTGAAGCCAGAGATCACCGTGTCCTACATCGCCGTGGCCACAATCTTCTTTAATAGCGGCCT
GTCCCTGAAGACCGAGGAGCTGACATCTGCCCTGGTGCACCTGAAGCTGCACCTGTTCATCCAGATCTTT
ACCCTGGCCTTCTTTCCAGCCACAATCTGGCTGTTCCTGCAGCTGCTGAGCATCACCCCCATCAACGAGT
GGCTGCTGAAGGGACTGCAGACAGTGGGATGCATGCCACCTCCAGTGAGCTCCGCCGTGATCCTGACCAA
GGCAGTGGGAGGAAACGAGGCAGCAGCCATCTTTAATAGCGCCTTCGGCTCCTTTCTGGGCATCGTGATC
ACACCTCTGCTGCTGCTGCTGTTCCTGGGCTCTAGCTCCTCTGTGCCATTCACCTCTATCTTTAGCCAGC
TGTTCATGACAGTGGTGGTGCCACTGATCATCGGCCAGATCGTGCGGAGATACATCAAGGACTGGCTGGA
GAGGAAGAAGCCCCCTTTCGGCGCCATCAGCTCCTCTGTGCTGCTGATGATCATCTATACCACATTTTGC
GATACCTTCTCCAACCCCAATATCGACCTGGATAAGTTTTCTCTGGTGCTGATCCTGTTCATCATCTTTT
CTATCCAGCTGAGCTTCATGCTGCTGACCTTCATCTTTTCTACACGCAACAATAGCGGCTTTACCCCCGC
CGATACAGTGGCCATCATCTTCTGTTCCACCCACAAGTCTCTGACACTGGGCATCCCTATGCTGAAGATC
GTGTTTGCCGGCCACGAGCACCTGTCCCTGATCTCTGTGCCTCTGCTGATCTACCACCCAGCCCAGATCC
TGCTGGGCTCCGTGCTGGTGCCCACCATCAAGAGCTGGATGGTGTCCCGGCAGAAGAAGCTGCTGCAGAC
AAGAGGCCCCCTGGCCAATCTGAACAATCCTGAGGGCCTGGAGTATCTGAGCATCAAGTTCGGCCACTAA
GACCCAGCTTTCTTGTACAAAGTTGGCATTATAAGAAAGCATTGCTTATCAATTTGTTGCAACGAACAGG
TCACTATCAGTCAAAATAAAATCATTATTTGCCATCCAGCTGATATCCCCTATAGTGAGTCGTATTACAT
GGTCATAGCTGTTTCCTGGCAGCTCTGGCCCGTGTCTCAAAATCTCTGATGTTACATTGCACAAGATAAA
AATATATCATCATGAACAATAAAACTGTCTGCTTACATAAACAGTAATACAAGGGGTGTTATGAGCCATA
TTCAACGGGAAACGTCGAGGCCGCGATTAAATTCCAACATGGATGCTGATTTATATGGGTATAAATGGGC
TCGCGATAATGTCGGGCAATCAGGTGCGACAATCTATCGCTTGTATGGGAAGCCCGATGCGCCAGAGTTG
TTTCTGAAACATGGCAAAGGTAGCGTTGCCAATGATGTTACAGATGAGATGGTCAGACTAAACTGGCTGA
CGGAATTTATGCCTCTTCCGACCATCAAGCATTTTATCCGTACTCCTGATGATGCATGGTTACTCACCAC
TGCGATCCCCGGAAAAACAGCATTCCAGGTATTAGAAGAATATCCTGATTCAGGTGAAAATATTGTTGAT
GCGCTGGCAGTGTTCCTGCGCCGGTTGCATTCGATTCCTGTTTGTAATTGTCCTTTTAACAGCGATCGCG
TATTTCGTCTCGCTCAGGCGCAATCACGAATGAATAACGGTTTGGTTGATGCGAGTGATTTTGATGACGA
GCGTAATGGCTGGCCTGTTGAACAAGTCTGGAAAGAAATGCATAAACTTTTGCCATTCTCACCGGATTCA
GTCGTCACTCATGGTGATTTCTCACTTGATAACCTTATTTTTGACGAGGGGAAATTAATAGGTTGTATTG
ATGTTGGACGAGTCGGAATCGCAGACCGATACCAGGATCTTGCCATCCTATGGAACTGCCTCGGTGAGTT
TTCTCCTTCATTACAGAAACGGCTTTTTCAAAAATATGGTATTGATAATCCTGATATGAATAAATTGCAG
TTTCATTTGATGCTCGATGAGTTTTTCTAATCAGAATTGGTTAATTGGTTGTAACACTGGCAGAGCATTA
CGCTGACTTGACGGGACGGCGCAAGCTCATGACCAAAATCCCTTAACGTGAGTTACGCGTCGTTCCACTG
AGCGTCAGACCCCGTAGAAAAGATCAAAGGATCTTCTTGAGATCCTTTTTTTCTGCGCGTAATCTGCTGC
TTGCAAACAAAAAAACCACCGCTACCAGCGGTGGTTTGTTTGCCGGATCAAGAGCTACCAACTCTTTTTC
CGAAGGTAACTGGCTTCAGCAGAGCGCAGATACCAAATACTGTTCTTCTAGTGTAGCCGTAGTTAGGCCA
CCACTTCAAGAACTCTGTAGCACCGCCTACATACCTCGCTCTGCTAATCCTGTTACCAGTGGCTGCTGCC
AGTGGCGATAAGTCGTGTCTTACCGGGTTGGACTCAAGACGATAGTTACCGGATAAGGCGCAGCGGTCGG
GCTGAACGGGGGGTTCGTGCACACAGCCCAGCTTGGAGCGAACGACCTACACCGAACTGAGATACCTACA
GCGTGAGCTATGAGAAAGCGCCACGCTTCCCGAAGGGAGAAAGGCGGACAGGTATCCGGTAAGCGGCAGG
GTCGGAACAGGAGAGCGCACGAGGGAGCTTCCAGGGGGAAACGCCTGGTATCTTTATAGTCCTGTCGGGT
TTCGCCACCTCTGACTTGAGCGTCGATTTTTGTGATGCTCGTCAGGGGGGCGGAGCCTATGGAAAAACGC
CAGCAACGCGGCCTTTTTACGGTTCCTGGCCTTTTGCTGGCCTTTTGCTCACATGTT
Features (pLannotate 1.2.2; 10 found; start..end, strand, type, name):
    121..213     +  CDS            lacI (fragment): lac repressor; lacI; The lac repressor binds to the lac operator to inhibit transcription in E. coli. This inhibition can be relieved by adding lactose or isopropyl-β-D-thiogalactopyranoside (IPTG).
    268..295     -  terminator     rrnB T2 terminator: transcription terminator T2 from the E. coli rrnB gene
    427..470     +  terminator     rrnB T1 terminator: Escherichia coli rrnB; transcription terminator T1 from the E. coli rrnB gene
    517..553     -  CDS            lacZα (fragment): LacZα fragment of β-galactosidase; lacZ fragment
    569..668     +  protein_bind   attL1: mutant version of attL; recombination site for the Gateway® LR reaction LR Clonase™
    674..1684    +  CDS            SLC10A7: NTCP7_HUMAN - Also known as C4orf13, P7. Experimental evidence at protein level: Swiss-Prot protein existence level 1. Involved in teeth and skeletal development. Has an essential role in the biosynthesis and trafficking of glycosaminoglycans and glycoproteins, to produce a proper functioning extracellular matrix. Required for extracellular matrix mineralization (PubMed:30082715, PubMed:29878199). Also involved in the regulation of cellular calcium homeostasis (PubMed:30082715, PubMed:31191616). Does not show transport activity towards bile acids or steroid sulfates (including taurocholate, ch
   1752..1851    -  protein_bind   attL2: mutant version of attL; recombination site for the Gateway® LR reaction LR Clonase™
   1869..1887    -  promoter       T7 promoter: promoter for bacteriophage T7 RNA polymerase
   2021..2830    +  CDS            KanR: aminoglycoside phosphotransferase; aph(3')-Ia; confers resistance to kanamycin in bacteria or G418 (Geneticin®) in eukaryotes
   2977..3565    +  rep_origin     ori: high-copy-number ColE1/pMB1/pBR322/pUC origin of replication
