>Addgene plasmid #161038 | pDONR221-SLC10A7_STOP | analyzer sequence | sequence record 312010
CTTTCCTGCGTTATCCCCTGATTCTGTGGATAACCGTATTACCGCCTTTGAGTGAGCTGATACCGCTCGC
CGCAGCCGAACGACCGAGCGCAGCGAGTCAGTGAGCGAGGAAGCGGAAGAGCGCCCAATACGCAAACCGC
CTCTCCCCGCGCGTTGGCCGATTCATTAATGCAGCTGGCACGACAGGTTTCCCGACTGGAAAGCGGGCAG
TGAGCGCAACGCAATTAATACGCGTACCGCTAGCCAGGAAGAGTTTGTAGAAACGCAAAAAGGCCATCCG
TCAGGATGGCCTTCTGCTTAGTTTGATGCCTGGCAGTTTATGGCGGGCGTCCTGCCCGCCACCCTCCGGG
CCGTTGCTTCACAACGTTCAAATCCGCTCCCGGCGGATTTGTCCTACTCAGGAGAGCGTTCACCGACAAA
CAACAGATAAAACGAAAGGCCCAGTCTTCCGACTGAGCCTTTCGTTTTATTTGATGCCTGGCAGTTCCCT
ACTCTCGCGTTAACGCTAGCATGGATGTTTTCCCAGTCACGACGTTGTAAAACGACGGCCAGTCTTAAGC
TCGGGCCCCAAATAATGATTTTATTTTGACTGATAGTGACCTGTTCGTTGCAACACATTGATGAGCAATG
CTTTTTTATAATGCCAACTTTGTACAAAAAAGCAGGCTCCACCATGCGGCTGCTGGAGAGGATGCGCAAG
GACTGGTTTATGGTGGGAATCGTGCTGGCAATCGCAGGAGCAAAGCTGGAGCCTAGCATCGGAGTGAACG
GAGGACCACTGAAGCCAGAGATCACCGTGTCCTACATCGCCGTGGCCACAATCTTCTTTAATAGCGGCCT
GTCCCTGAAGACCGAGGAGCTGACATCTGCCCTGGTGCACCTGAAGCTGCACCTGTTCATCCAGATCTTT
ACCCTGGCCTTCTTTCCAGCCACAATCTGGCTGTTCCTGCAGCTGCTGAGCATCACCCCCATCAACGAGT
GGCTGCTGAAGGGACTGCAGACAGTGGGATGCATGCCACCTCCAGTGAGCTCCGCCGTGATCCTGACCAA
GGCAGTGGGAGGAAACGAGGCAGCAGCCATCTTTAATAGCGCCTTCGGCTCCTTTCTGGGCATCGTGATC
ACACCTCTGCTGCTGCTGCTGTTCCTGGGCTCTAGCTCCTCTGTGCCATTCACCTCTATCTTTAGCCAGC
TGTTCATGACAGTGGTGGTGCCACTGATCATCGGCCAGATCGTGCGGAGATACATCAAGGACTGGCTGGA
GAGGAAGAAGCCCCCTTTCGGCGCCATCAGCTCCTCTGTGCTGCTGATGATCATCTATACCACATTTTGC
GATACCTTCTCCAACCCCAATATCGACCTGGATAAGTTTTCTCTGGTGCTGATCCTGTTCATCATCTTTT
CTATCCAGCTGAGCTTCATGCTGCTGACCTTCATCTTTTCTACACGCAACAATAGCGGCTTTACCCCCGC
CGATACAGTGGCCATCATCTTCTGTTCCACCCACAAGTCTCTGACACTGGGCATCCCTATGCTGAAGATC
GTGTTTGCCGGCCACGAGCACCTGTCCCTGATCTCTGTGCCTCTGCTGATCTACCACCCAGCCCAGATCC
TGCTGGGCTCCGTGCTGGTGCCCACCATCAAGAGCTGGATGGTGTCCCGGCAGAAGAAGCTGCTGCAGAC
AAGAGGCCCCCTGGCCAATCTGAACAATCCTGAGGGCCTGGAGTATCTGAGCATCAAGTTCGGCCACTAA
GACCCAGCTTTCTTGTACAAAGTTGGCATTATAAGAAAGCATTGCTTATCAATTTGTTGCAACGAACAGG
TCACTATCAGTCAAAATAAAATCATTATTTGCCATCCAGCTGATATCCCCTATAGTGAGTCGTATTACAT
GGTCATAGCTGTTTCCTGGCAGCTCTGGCCCGTGTCTCAAAATCTCTGATGTTACATTGCACAAGATAAA
ATAATATCATCATGAACAATAAAACTGTCTGCTTACATAAACAGTAATACAAGGGGTGTTATGAGCCATA
TTCAACGGGAAACGTCGAGGCCGCGATTAAATTCCAACATGGATGCTGATTTATATGGGTATAAATGGGC
TCGCGATAATGTCGGGCAATCAGGTGCGACAATCTATCGCTTGTATGGGAAGCCCGATGCGCCAGAGTTG
TTTCTGAAACATGGCAAAGGTAGCGTTGCCAATGATGTTACAGATGAGATGGTCAGACTAAACTGGCTGA
CGGAATTTATGCCTCTTCCGACCATCAAGCATTTTATCCGTACTCCTGATGATGCATGGTTACTCACCAC
TGCGATCCCCGGAAAAACAGCATTCCAGGTATTAGAAGAATATCCTGATTCAGGTGAAAATATTGTTGAT
GCGCTGGCAGTGTTCCTGCGCCGGTTGCATTCGATTCCTGTTTGTAATTGTCCTTTTAACAGCGATCGCG
TATTTCGTCTCGCTCAGGCGCAATCACGAATGAATAACGGTTTGGTTGATGCGAGTGATTTTGATGACGA
GCGTAATGGCTGGCCTGTTGAACAAGTCTGGAAAGAAATGCATAAACTTTTGCCATTCTCACCGGATTCA
GTCGTCACTCATGGTGATTTCTCACTTGATAACCTTATTTTTGACGAGGGGAAATTAATAGGTTGTATTG
ATGTTGGACGAGTCGGAATCGCAGACCGATACCAGGATCTTGCCATCCTATGGAACTGCCTCGGTGAGTT
TTCTCCTTCATTACAGAAACGGCTTTTTCAAAAATATGGTATTGATAATCCTGATATGAATAAATTGCAG
TTTCATTTGATGCTCGATGAGTTTTTCTAATCAGAATTGGTTAATTGGTTGTAACACTGGCAGAGCATTA
CGCTGACTTGACGGGACGGCGCAAGCTCATGACCAAAATCCCTTAACGTGAGTTACGCGTCGTTCCACTG
AGCGTCAGACCCCGTAGAAAAGATCAAAGGATCTTCTTGAGATCCTTTTTTTCTGCGCGTAATCTGCTGC
TTGCAAACAAAAAAACCACCGCTACCAGCGGTGGTTTGTTTGCCGGATCAAGAGCTACCAACTCTTTTTC
CGAAGGTAACTGGCTTCAGCAGAGCGCAGATACCAAATACTGTTCTTCTAGTGTAGCCGTAGTTAGGCCA
CCACTTCAAGAACTCTGTAGCACCGCCTACATACCTCGCTCTGCTAATCCTGTTACCAGTGGCTGCTGCC
AGTGGCGATAAGTCGTGTCTTACCGGGTTGGACTCAAGACGATAGTTACCGGATAAGGCGCAGCGGTCGG
GCTGAACGGGGGGTTCGTGCACACAGCCCAGCTTGGAGCGAACGACCTACACCGAACTGAGATACCTACA
GCGTGAGCTATGAGAAAGCGCCACGCTTCCCGAAGGGAGAAAGGCGGACAGGTATCCGGTAAGCGGCAGG
GTCGGAACAGGAGAGCGCACGAGGGAGCTTCCAGGGGGAAACGCCTGGTATCTTTATAGTCCTGTCGGGT
TTCGCCACCTCTGACTTGAGCGTCGATTTTTGTGATGCTCGTCAGGGGGGCGGAGCCTATGGAAAAACGC
CAGCAACGCGGCCTTTTTACGGTTCCTGGCCTTTTGCTGGCCTTTTGCTCACATGTT
Features (pLannotate 1.2.2; 10 found; start..end, strand, type, name):
    121..213     +  CDS            lacI (fragment): lac repressor; lacI; The lac repressor binds to the lac operator to inhibit transcription in E. coli. This inhibition can be relieved by adding lactose or isopropyl-β-D-thiogalactopyranoside (IPTG).
    268..295     -  terminator     rrnB T2 terminator: transcription terminator T2 from the E. coli rrnB gene
    427..470     +  terminator     rrnB T1 terminator: Escherichia coli rrnB; transcription terminator T1 from the E. coli rrnB gene
    517..553     -  CDS            lacZα (fragment): LacZα fragment of β-galactosidase; lacZ fragment
    569..668     +  protein_bind   attL1: mutant version of attL; recombination site for the Gateway® LR reaction LR Clonase™
    674..1684    +  CDS            SLC10A7: NTCP7_HUMAN - Also known as C4orf13, P7. Experimental evidence at protein level: Swiss-Prot protein existence level 1. Involved in teeth and skeletal development. Has an essential role in the biosynthesis and trafficking of glycosaminoglycans and glycoproteins, to produce a proper functioning extracellular matrix. Required for extracellular matrix mineralization (PubMed:30082715, PubMed:29878199). Also involved in the regulation of cellular calcium homeostasis (PubMed:30082715, PubMed:31191616). Does not show transport activity towards bile acids or steroid sulfates (including taurocholate, ch
   1752..1851    -  protein_bind   attL2: mutant version of attL; recombination site for the Gateway® LR reaction LR Clonase™
   1869..1887    -  promoter       T7 promoter: promoter for bacteriophage T7 RNA polymerase
   2021..2830    +  CDS            KanR: aminoglycoside phosphotransferase; aph(3')-Ia; confers resistance to kanamycin in bacteria or G418 (Geneticin®) in eukaryotes
   2977..3565    +  rep_origin     ori: high-copy-number ColE1/pMB1/pBR322/pUC origin of replication
