[The description below was written by a language model from this plasmid's Addgene catalogue record and pLannotate feature annotations shown in this document.]
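Description:
pDONR221-SLC10A7_STOP is a Gateway entry clone built on the pDONR221 backbone, carrying a codon-optimized open reading frame for human SLC10A7 (also known as C4orf13 or P7), a member of the solute carrier family 10. The full sequenced plasmid is about 3.6 kb. It is maintained in E. coli through a high-copy ColE1/pUC-type origin and selected with kanamycin via an aminoglycoside phosphotransferase (KanR) gene. Although the catalogue lists the vector type as mammalian expression, the annotated features show no eukaryotic promoter or polyadenylation signal. The plasmid therefore serves as a shuttle for the ORF rather than as an expression construct in its own right.

The SLC10A7 coding sequence lies between attL1 and attL2, the recombination sites used in the Gateway LR reaction, so the insert can be transferred directionally into any attR-containing destination vector chosen by the user. As the name indicates, this version retains a stop codon at the end of the ORF. That makes it suited to producing untagged protein or N-terminal fusions, and a companion clone without the stop codon exists for C-terminal tagging. Upstream of attL1 are the rrnB T1 and T2 transcription terminators, which insulate the insert from read-through transcription in bacteria. A T7 promoter sits beyond attL2, oriented back toward the insert. Short lacI and lacZα fragments are backbone remnants, and M13 forward and reverse priming sites are used for sequence verification.

The plasmid belongs to a large consortium collection of solute carrier ORFs for studying transporter function and drug discovery. The annotation links SLC10A7 to glycosaminoglycan and glycoprotein biosynthesis, skeletal and tooth development, and cellular calcium homeostasis.
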