Addgene plasmid #161038: pDONR221-SLC10A7_STOP
Purpose: Gateway entry clone with codon-optimized ORF sequence for subcloning into custom expression vectors. Contains a STOP codon at the end of the codon-optimized ORF sequence.
Depositing lab: RESOLUTE Consortium & Giulio Superti-Furga. Depositing organization: CeMM Research Center for Molecular Medicine. Publication: The RESOLUTE consortium: unlocking SLC transporters for drug discovery. Superti-Furga G, Lackner D, Wiedmer T, Ingles-Prieto A, Barbosa B, Girardi E, Goldmann U, Gurtl B, Klavins K, Klimek C, Lindinger S, Lineiro-Retes E, Muller AC, Onstein S, Redinger G, Reil D, Sedlyarov V, Wolf G, Crawford M, Everley R, ... Steppan CM. Nat Rev Drug Discov. 2020 Jul;19(7):429-430. doi: 10.1038/d41573-020-00056-6. PubMed 32265506.
Backbone
  Vector backbone: pDONR221
  Backbone manufacturer: ThermoFisher Scientific
  Backbone size w/o insert (bp): 2550
  Vector type: Mammalian Expression
Growth in bacteria
  Bacterial resistance: Kanamycin, 50 μg/mL
  Growth temperature: 37°C
  Growth strain: NEB Stable
  Copy number: High Copy
Gene/Insert
  Gene/Insert name: SLC10A7 (alt name: MGC25043, DKFZp566M114, DKFZp313H0531, DKFZp779O2438, C4orf13)
  Species: H. sapiens (human)
  Insert size (bp): 1077
  Entrez Gene: SLC10A7 (a.k.a. P7, C4orf13, MGC25043, DKFZp566M114, DKFZp313H0531, DKFZp779O2438)
  Cloning method: Gateway Cloning
  Sequencing primers: 5′ M13-fwd; 3′ M13-rev
Terms and licenses: Academic/Nonprofit Terms; Industry Terms
Depositor comments: This plasmid contains a STOP codon at the end of the codon-optimized ORF. For the version of this plasmid that does not contain a STOP codon, please see Addgene plasmid 131872 For more information on the full Resolute plasmid collection, please see www.addgene.org/depositor-collections/re-solute/. Please provide your feedback on this plasmid to the RESOLUTE consortium by filling out their RESOLUTE repository feedback form: https://forms.office.com/Pages/ResponsePage.aspx?id=0e05yklzmkS7rjFGQL4N7z4feCLQvEJAmVcOCM_u885UN1JJRko0Ukg4TVQwNTZLOUxPQVJWT1NHUCQlQCN0PWcu
How to cite: pDONR221-SLC10A7_STOP was a gift from RESOLUTE Consortium & Giulio Superti-Furga (Addgene plasmid # 161038 ; http://n2t.net/addgene:161038 ; RRID:Addgene_161038)
