>Addgene plasmid #161038 | pDONR221-SLC10A7_STOP | depositor partial sequence | sequence record 312011 | Codon-optimized ORF of SLC10A7
ATGCGGCTGCTGGAGAGGATGCGCAAGGACTGGTTTATGGTGGGAATCGTGCTGGCAATCGCAGGAGCAA
AGCTGGAGCCTAGCATCGGAGTGAACGGAGGACCACTGAAGCCAGAGATCACCGTGTCCTACATCGCCGT
GGCCACAATCTTCTTTAATAGCGGCCTGTCCCTGAAGACCGAGGAGCTGACATCTGCCCTGGTGCACCTG
AAGCTGCACCTGTTCATCCAGATCTTTACCCTGGCCTTCTTTCCAGCCACAATCTGGCTGTTCCTGCAGC
TGCTGAGCATCACCCCCATCAACGAGTGGCTGCTGAAGGGACTGCAGACAGTGGGATGCATGCCACCTCC
AGTGAGCTCCGCCGTGATCCTGACCAAGGCAGTGGGAGGAAACGAGGCAGCAGCCATCTTTAATAGCGCC
TTCGGCTCCTTTCTGGGCATCGTGATCACACCTCTGCTGCTGCTGCTGTTCCTGGGCTCTAGCTCCTCTG
TGCCATTCACCTCTATCTTTAGCCAGCTGTTCATGACAGTGGTGGTGCCACTGATCATCGGCCAGATCGT
GCGGAGATACATCAAGGACTGGCTGGAGAGGAAGAAGCCCCCTTTCGGCGCCATCAGCTCCTCTGTGCTG
CTGATGATCATCTATACCACATTTTGCGATACCTTCTCCAACCCCAATATCGACCTGGATAAGTTTTCTC
TGGTGCTGATCCTGTTCATCATCTTTTCTATCCAGCTGAGCTTCATGCTGCTGACCTTCATCTTTTCTAC
ACGCAACAATAGCGGCTTTACCCCCGCCGATACAGTGGCCATCATCTTCTGTTCCACCCACAAGTCTCTG
ACACTGGGCATCCCTATGCTGAAGATCGTGTTTGCCGGCCACGAGCACCTGTCCCTGATCTCTGTGCCTC
TGCTGATCTACCACCCAGCCCAGATCCTGCTGGGCTCCGTGCTGGTGCCCACCATCAAGAGCTGGATGGT
GTCCCGGCAGAAGAAGCTGCTGCAGACAAGAGGCCCCCTGGCCAATCTGAACAATCCTGAGGGCCTGGAG
TATCTGAGCATCAAGTTCGGCCACTAA
